Addgene plasmid #235937: pME_Cp_0_5b_005_TMV_3'UTR_Tv
Purpose: TMV 3'UTR Tobacco Mosaic Virus
Depositing lab: Tobias Erb. Depositing organization: Max Planck Institute for Terrestrial Microbiology. Publication: A modular high-throughput approach for advancing synthetic biology in the chloroplast of Chlamydomonas. Inckemann RM, Chotel T, Burgis M, Brinkmann CK, Andreas L, Baumann J, Sharma P, Klose M, Barrett J, Ries F, Paczia N, Glatter T, Mackinder LCM, Willmund F, Erb TJ. Nat Plants. 2025 Nov;11(11):2332-2349. doi: 10.1038/s41477-025-02126-2. Epub 2025 Nov 3. PubMed 41184475.
Backbone
  Vector backbone: pME_Cp_UAV_GFP
  Backbone size w/o insert (bp): 2101
  Vector type: Synthetic Biology
Growth in bacteria
  Bacterial resistance: Chloramphenicol, 25 μg/mL
  Growth temperature: 37°C
  Growth strain: DH5alpha
  Copy number: High Copy
Gene/Insert
  Gene/Insert name: TMV 3'UTR
  Species: Tobacco Mosaic Virus
  Insert size (bp): 196
  Cloning method: Restriction Enzyme; 5′ cloning site BsaI (destroyed during cloning); 3′ cloning site BsaI (destroyed during cloning)
  Sequencing primers: 5′ CGTATCACGAGGCAGAATTTC; 3′ CCTGCATAACGCGAAGTAATC
Terms and licenses: Academic/Nonprofit Terms; Industry Terms: Not Available to Industry
Depositor comments: Please visit https://doi.org/10.1101/2024.05.08.593163 for bioRxiv preprint.
How to cite: pME_Cp_0_5b_005_TMV_3'UTR_Tv was a gift from Tobias Erb (Addgene plasmid # 235937 ; http://n2t.net/addgene:235937 ; RRID:Addgene_235937)
