[The description below was written by a language model from this plasmid's Addgene catalogue record and pLannotate feature annotations shown in this document.]
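Description:
pME_Cp_0_5b_005_TMV_3'UTR_Tv is a small (about 2.3 kb) synthetic-biology part plasmid from a modular cloning toolkit developed for engineering the chloroplast of Chlamydomonas. It is built on the pME_Cp_UAV_GFP backbone (roughly 2.1 kb). The insert was introduced through BsaI sites that were destroyed during cloning, which is typical of Golden Gate-style assembly; the backbone name suggests a GFP placeholder in the acceptor vector, though the record does not state this. The plasmid is maintained in E. coli at high copy through a ColE1/pUC-type origin and is selected with chloramphenicol, using a cat gene driven by its native cat promoter and followed by the lambda t0 terminator. The annotation also flags a short fragment resembling the RSF origin, which is unlikely to be functional on its own.

The payload is a 196 bp 3' untranslated region from tobacco mosaic virus. The feature table resolves it into its characteristic RNA structural elements: three pseudoknots of the upstream pseudoknot domain and a pseudoknot of the tRNA-like structure at the viral 3' end. In the virus these structures contribute to RNA stability and translation. The part lies on the reverse strand relative to the annotated numbering. It is bracketed by BioBrick prefix and suffix sequences and insulated by flanking bacterial terminators, including the his operon terminator.

No promoter, coding sequence or chloroplast homology arms are present, so this is a storage vector for a single regulatory part rather than an expression construct. It is intended to supply a 3'UTR module for combination with promoters, 5'UTRs and coding sequences in multi-part assemblies. The record does not describe how the part performs in chloroplasts.
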