Features (pLannotate 1.2.2; 13 found; start..end, strand, type, name):
     35..163     +  rep_origin     RSF ori (fragment): Plasmids containing the RSF 1030 origin of replication can be propagated in E. coli cells that contain additional plasmids with compatible origins.
    182..239     -  terminator     his operon terminator: This putative transcriptin terminator from the E. coli his operon has a 2-bp deletion introduced during synthesis. Its efficiency has not been determined.
    240..259     -  misc_feature   BioBrick suffix: universal suffix for all parts
    318..383     -  ncRNA          TLS-PK2: Accession: RF01077 - Pseudoknot of tRNA-like structure
    385..415     -  ncRNA          TMV UPD-PK3: Accession: RF01072 - Pseudoknot of upstream pseudoknot domain (UPD) of the 3'UTR
    417..437     -  ncRNA          UPD-PK2: Accession: RF01083 - Pseudoknot of upstream pseudoknot domain (UPD) of the 3'UTR
    438..459     -  ncRNA          TMV UPD-PK1: Accession: RF01114 - Pseudoknot of upstream pseudoknot domain (UPD) of the 3'UTR
    488..509     -  misc_feature   BioBrick prefix: BioBrick prefix for parts that do not start with "ATG"
    512..555     +  terminator     bacterial terminator: putative bacterial transcription terminator
    641..738     +  promoter       cat promoter: promoter of the E. coli cat gene encoding chloramphenicol acetyltransferase
    739..1395    +  CDS            cat: CAT_ECOLX - Experimental evidence at protein level: Swiss-Prot protein existence level 1. This enzyme is an effector of chloramphenicol resistance in bacteria. From Escherichia coli. This protein is used as a marker in many commonly used cloning vectors, such as pACYC184.
   1419..1513    +  terminator     lambda t0 terminator: transcription terminator from phage lambda
   1696..2284    +  rep_origin     ori: high-copy-number ColE1/pMB1/pBR322/pUC origin of replication
>Addgene plasmid #235937 | pME_Cp_0_5b_005_TMV_3'UTR_Tv | addgene full sequence | sequence record 471510 | Addgene NGS Result
CGGCCTTTTTACGGTTCCTGGCCTTTTGCTGGCCTTTTGCTCACATGTTCTTTCCTGCGTTATCCCCTGA
TTCTGTGGATAACCGTATTACCGCCTTTGAGTGAGCTGATACCGCTCGCCGCAGCCGAACGACCGAGCGC
AGCGAGTCAGTGAGCGAGGAAGCCTGCATAACGCGAAGTAATCTTTTCGGTTTTAAAGAAAAAGGGCAGG
GTGGTGACACCTTGCCCTTTTTTGCCGGACTGCAGCGGCCGCTACTAGTCGCGATGAGTGGTCTCAAGCG
TGGGCCCCTACCGGGGGTAACGGGGGGATTCGAACCCCTCGCTTTATTACGTGCCTGCGGATGTATATGA
ACCATATACATTTGACCCGCGCGATCCAAGACACAACCCTTCGATTTAAGTGGAGGGAAAAACACTATGC
GTTATCGTACGCACCACGTGTGATTACGGACACAATCCGTTATTTATTTACCCGAGACCACTCATCGCTC
TAGAAGCGGCCGCGAATTCCAGAAATCATCCTTAGCGAAAGCTAAGGATTTTTTTTATCTGAAATTCTGC
CTCGTGATACGCCTATTTTTATAGGTTAATGTCATGATAATAATGGTTTCTTAGACGTCAGGTGGCACTC
GAGTTGATCGGGCACGTAAGAGGTTCCAACTTTCACCATAATGAAATAAGATCACTACCGGGCGTATTTT
TTGAGTTATCGAGATTTTCAGGAGCTAAGGAAGCTAAAATGGAGAAAAAAATCACTGGATATACCACCGT
TGATATATCCCAATGGCATCGTAAAGAACATTTTGAGGCATTTCAGTCAGTTGCTCAATGTACCTATAAC
CAGACCGTTCAGCTGGATATTACGGCCTTTTTAAAGACCGTAAAGAAAAATAAGCACAAGTTTTATCCGG
CCTTTATTCACATTCTTGCCCGCCTGATGAATGCTCATCCGGAATTTCGTATGGCAATGAAAGACGGTGA
GCTGGTGATATGGGATAGTGTTCACCCTTGTTACACCGTTTTCCATGAGCAAACTGAAACGTTTTCATCA
CTCTGGAGTGAATACCACGACGATTTCCGGCAGTTTCTACACATATATTCGCAAGATGTGGCGTGTTACG
GTGAAAACCTGGCCTATTTCCCTAAAGGGTTTATTGAGAATATGTTTTTCGTATCAGCCAATCCCTGGGT
GAGTTTCACCAGTTTTGATTTAAACGTGGCCAATATGGACAACTTCTTCGCCCCCGTTTTCACCATGGGC
AAATATTATACGCAAGGCGACAAGGTGCTGATGCCGCTGGCGATTCAGGTTCATCATGCCGTTTGTGATG
GCTTCCATGTCGGCAGAATGCTTAATGAATTACAACAGTACTGCGACGAGTGGCAGGGCGGGGCGTAATT
TGATATCGAGCTCGCTTGGACTCCTGTTGATAGATCCAGTAATGACCTCAGAACTCCATCTGGATTTGTT
CAGAACGCTCGGTTGCCGCCGGGCGTTTTTTATTGGTGAGAATCCAAGCCTCGAGCTGTCAGACCAAGTT
TACTCATATATACTTTAGATTGATTTAAAACTTCATTTTTAATTTAAAAGGATCTAGGTGAAGATCCTTT
TTGATAATCTCATGACCAAAATCCCTTAACGTGAGTTTTCGTTCCACTGAGCGTCAGACCCCGTAGAAAA
GATCAAAGGATCTTCTTGAGATCCTTTTTTTCTGCGCGTAATCTGCTGCTTGCAAACAAAAAAACCACCG
CTACCAGCGGTGGTTTGTTTGCCGGATCAAGAGCTACCAACTCTTTTTCCGAAGGTAACTGGCTTCAGCA
GAGCGCAGATACCAAATACTGTTCTTCTAGTGTAGCCGTAGTTAGGCCACCACTTCAAGAACTCTGTAGC
ACCGCCTACATACCTCGCTCTGCTAATCCTGTTACCAGTGGCTGCTGCCAGTGGCGATAAGTCGTGTCTT
ACCGGGTTGGACTCAAGACGATAGTTACCGGATAAGGCGCAGCGGTCGGGCTGAACGGGGGGTTCGTGCA
CACAGCCCAGCTTGGAGCGAACGACCTACACCGAACTGAGATACCTACAGCGTGAGCTATGAGAAAGCGC
CACGCTTCCCGAAGGGAGAAAGGCGGACAGGTATCCGGTAAGCGGCAGGGTCGGAACAGGAGAGCGCACG
AGGGAGCTTCCAGGGGGAAACGCCTGGTATCTTTATAGTCCTGTCGGGTTTCGCCACCTCTGACTTGAGC
GTCGATTTTTGTGATGCTCGTCAGGGGGGCGGAGCCTGTGGAAAAACGCCAGCAACG
